Addgene plasmid #227711: pETDuet_6xHis-TEV-mCherry-ATG13 IDR(230-517aa)
Purpose: Expression of recombinant protein for purification
Depositing lab: Sascha Martens. Depositing organization: University of Vienna. Publication: Reconstitution of BNIP3/NIX-mitophagy initiation reveals hierarchical flexibility of the autophagy machinery. Adriaenssens E, Schaar S, Cook ASI, Stuke JFM, Sawa-Makarska J, Nguyen TN, Ren X, Schuschnig M, Romanov J, Khuu G, Uoselis L, Lazarou M, Hummer G, Hurley JH, Martens S. Nat Cell Biol. 2025 Jul 25. doi: 10.1038/s41556-025-01712-y. PubMed 40715440.
Backbone
  Vector backbone: pETDuet1
  Vector type: Bacterial Expression
Growth in bacteria
  Bacterial resistance: Ampicillin, 100 μg/mL
  Growth temperature: 37°C
  Growth strain: DH5alpha
  Copy number: Unknown
Gene/Insert
  Gene/Insert name: mCherry-ATG13 IDR(230-517aa)
  Species: H. sapiens (human)
  Entrez Gene: ATG13 (a.k.a. KIAA0652, PARATARG8)
  Cloning method: Gibson Cloning
Terms and licenses: Academic/Nonprofit Terms; Industry Terms: Not Available to Industry
Depositor comments: Internal #: SMc2315. Please visit https://doi.org/10.1101/2024.08.28.609967 for bioRxiv preprint.
How to cite: pETDuet_6xHis-TEV-mCherry-ATG13 IDR(230-517aa) was a gift from Sascha Martens (Addgene plasmid # 227711 ; http://n2t.net/addgene:227711 ; RRID:Addgene_227711)
