[The description below was written by a language model from this plasmid's Addgene catalogue record and pLannotate feature annotations shown in this document.]
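Description:
pETDuet_6xHis-TEV-mCherry-ATG13 IDR(230-517aa) is a bacterial expression plasmid of about 7 kb built on the pETDuet1 backbone and intended for producing recombinant protein in E. coli for purification. It replicates through a ColE1/pBR322-type origin accompanied by the bom region and the rop gene, which normally keeps copy number moderate (the record lists copy number as unknown). Selection is by ampicillin through the β-lactamase gene. An f1 origin is also present, and short tetracycline-resistance fragments are non-functional backbone remnants.

The payload sits in the first of the vector's two expression cassettes. A T7 promoter followed by a lac operator and the T7 gene 10 ribosome binding site drives an open reading frame that, according to the construct name, begins with a 6xHis tag. The His tag itself is not separately annotated in the feature table. The frame continues with a TEV protease cleavage site, mCherry, a short linker derived from multiple cloning site sequence, and residues 230-517 of human ATG13, its intrinsically disordered region. The plasmid-borne lacI gene supplies lac repressor, so expression is held off until induction with IPTG in a host that provides T7 RNA polymerase. The second T7 promoter/lac operator unit of the Duet vector appears unoccupied, retaining only the backbone S-tag sequence and the T7 terminator.

The His tag allows affinity capture, and TEV cleavage can then remove it to leave a red-fluorescent ATG13 fragment. ATG13 is an autophagy initiation factor that acts in the ULK1 complex, and the associated work concerns in vitro reconstitution of BNIP3/NIX mitophagy initiation. A fluorescent protein of this kind would suit binding or recruitment assays, although the record states only purification as the purpose.
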