Features (pLannotate 1.2.2; 24 found; start..end, strand, type, name):
      3..27      +  protein_bind   lac operator: The lac repressor binds to the lac operator to inhibit transcription in E. coli. This inhibition can be relieved by adding lactose or isopropyl-β-D-thiogalactopyranoside (IPTG). lac repressor encoded by lacI
     42..64      +  RBS            RBS: efficient ribosome binding site from bacteriophage T7 gene 10 (Olins and Rangwala, 1989)
    113..132     +  CDS            TEV site (fragment): tobacco etch virus (TEV) protease recognition and cleavage site
    134..838     +  CDS            mCherry: mCherry is a basic (constitutively fluorescent) red fluorescent protein published in 2004, derived from Discosoma sp.. It is reported to be a very rapidly-maturing monomer with low acid sensitivity.
    839..870     +  misc_feature   MCS (fragment): multiple cloning site
    869..1732    +  CDS            ATG13 (fragment): ATG13_HUMAN - Also known as KIAA0652. Experimental evidence at protein level: Swiss-Prot protein existence level 1. Autophagy factor required for autophagosome formation and mitophagy. Target of the TOR kinase signaling pathway that regulates autophagy through the control of the phosphorylation status of ATG13 and ULK1, and the regulation of the ATG13-ULK1-RB1CC1 complex. Through its regulation of ULK1 activity, plays a role in the regulation of the kinase activity of mTORC1 and cell proliferation. From Homo sapiens (Human).
   1795..1813    +  promoter       T7 promoter: promoter for bacteriophage T7 RNA polymerase
   1814..1838    +  protein_bind   lac operator: The lac repressor binds to the lac operator to inhibit transcription in E. coli. This inhibition can be relieved by adding lactose or isopropyl-β-D-thiogalactopyranoside (IPTG). lac repressor encoded by lacI
   1947..1988    +  CDS            S-Tag (fragment): affinity and epitope tag derived from pancreatic ribonuclease A
   2018..2035    +  CDS            SET1 (fragment): solubility-enhancement tag derived from T7 phage gene 10B
   2043..2090    +  terminator     T7 terminator: transcription terminator for bacteriophage T7 RNA polymerase
   2127..2582    +  rep_origin     f1 ori (sequence partly withheld): f1 bacteriophage origin of replication; arrow indicates direction of (+) strand synthesis
   2697..3557    -  CDS            AmpR: β-lactamase; bla; confers resistance to ampicillin, carbenicillin, and related antibiotics
   3558..3650    -  promoter       AmpR promoter: bla
   3731..4319    +  rep_origin     ori: high-copy-number ColE1/pMB1/pBR322/pUC origin of replication
   4505..4644    -  misc_feature   bom: basis of mobility region from pBR322
   4746..4937    -  CDS            rop: Rop protein, which maintains plasmids at low copy number; rop
   4954..5334    +  CDS            YPB1_ECOLX: Protein predicted: Swiss-Prot protein existence level 4. From Escherichia coli.
   5396..5460    -  CDS            TcR (fragment): tetracycline efflux protein; tet; confers resistance to tetracycline
   5475..5496    -  protein_bind   CAP binding site: CAP binding activates transcription in the presence of cAMP. E. coli catabolite activator protein
   5509..6591    -  CDS            lacI: lac repressor; lacI; The lac repressor binds to the lac operator to inhibit transcription in E. coli. This inhibition can be relieved by adding lactose or isopropyl-β-D-thiogalactopyranoside (IPTG).
   6592..6669    -  promoter       lacI promoter: lacI
   6677..6956    -  CDS            TcR (fragment): tetracycline efflux protein; tet; confers resistance to tetracycline
   6982..2       +  promoter       T7 promoter (across the origin): promoter for bacteriophage T7 RNA polymerase
>Addgene plasmid #227711 | pETDuet_6xHis-TEV-mCherry-ATG13 IDR(230-517aa) | addgene full sequence | sequence record 455265 | Addgene NGS Result
GGGGAATTGTGAGCGGATAACAATTCCCCTCTAGAAATAATTTTGTTTAACTTTAAGAAGGAGATATACC
ATGGGCAGCAGCCATCACCATCATCACCACAGCCAGGATCCGGAAAACCTGTATTTTCAGGGAGTGAGCA
AGGGCGAGGAGGATAACATGGCCATCATCAAGGAGTTCATGCGCTTCAAGGTGCACATGGAGGGCTCCGT
GAACGGCCACGAGTTCGAGATCGAGGGCGAGGGCGAGGGCCGCCCCTACGAGGGCACCCAGACCGCCAAG
CTGAAGGTGACCAAGGGTGGCCCCCTGCCCTTCGCCTGGGACATCCTGTCCCCTCAGTTCATGTACGGCT
CCAAGGCCTACGTGAAGCACCCCGCCGACATCCCCGACTACTTGAAGCTGTCCTTCCCCGAGGGCTTCAA
GTGGGAGCGCGTGATGAACTTCGAGGACGGCGGCGTGGTGACCGTGACCCAGGACTCCTCCCTGCAGGAC
GGCGAGTTCATCTACAAGGTGAAGCTGCGCGGCACCAACTTCCCCTCCGACGGCCCCGTAATGCAGAAGA
AGACCATGGGCTGGGAGGCCTCCTCCGAGCGGATGTACCCCGAGGACGGCGCCCTGAAGGGCGAGATCAA
GCAGAGGCTGAAGCTGAAGGACGGCGGCCACTACGACGCTGAGGTCAAGACCACCTACAAGGCCAAGAAG
CCCGTGCAGCTGCCCGGCGCCTACAACGTCAACATCAAGTTGGACATCACCTCCCACAACGAGGACTACA
CCATCGTGGAACAGTACGAACGCGCCGAGGGCCGCCACTCCACCGGCGGCATGGACGAGCTGTACAAGTC
CGGACTCAGATCTCGAGCTCAAGCTTCGAACTATCGTACAGCCGGTGAAGACACCGGCGTGATCTACCCC
AGTGTCGAGGATAGCCAGGAAGTGTGTACCACTTCCTTCTCTACCTCACCACCCTCACAGCTCTCTTCAA
GTCGCCTGAGTTATCAGCCTGCCGCTCTCGGAGTCGGTAGCGCAGACCTGGCCTACCCAGTGGTCTTCGC
AGCAGGCCTCAACGCAACCCACCCACATCAGCTGATGGTGCCAGGAAAGGAGGGTGGAGTCCCACTGGCT
CCTAATCAGCCAGTGCACGGTACTCAGGCTGACCAGGAAAGGCTGGCAACTTGCACACCATCCGATAGAA
CTCATTGTGCTGCAACACCCAGCTCCTCTGAGGACACCGAAACTGTGAGCAACTCAAGTGAGGGTCGCGC
CTCCCCACACGATGTCCTGGAAACCATCTTCGTGAGAAAAGTCGGCGCTTTTGTGAACAAGCCCATTAAT
CAGGTCACACTCACCTCTCTGGACATCCCTTTCGCTATGTTTGCACCAAAGAACCTCGAGCTGGAAGACA
CTGATCCCATGGTGAATCCTCCAGACTCACCCGAGACAGAAAGTCCTCTCCAGGGCAGTCTGCACAGCGA
TGGAAGCTCCGGTGGCTCTTCAGGCAACACACATGACGATTTCGTCATGATTGACTTCAAACCCGCTTTT
TCCAAGGACGATATCCTCCCTATGGATCTGGGAACCTTCTACAGGGAGTTTCAGAATCCCCCTCAGCTCA
GTAGCCTGAGCATTGACATCGGTGCCCAGTCCATGGCTGAGGACCTCGATTCTCTGCCTGAAAAACTGGC
TGTGCACGAGAAGAACGTCAGAGAATTCGACGCATTTGTGGAGACCCTGCAGTGAGCATAATGCTTAAGT
CGAACAGAAAGTAATCGTATTGTACACGGCCGCATAATCGAAATTAATACGACTCACTATAGGGGAATTG
TGAGCGGATAACAATTCCCCATCTTAGTATATTAGTTAAGTATAAGAAGGAGATATACATATGGCAGATC
TCAATTGGATATCGGCCGGCCACGCGATCGCTGACGTCGGTACCCTCGAGTCTGGTAAAGAAACCGCTGC
TGCGAAATTTGAACGCCAGCACATGGACTCGTCTACTAGCGCAGCTTAATTAACCTAGGCTGCTGCCACC
GCTGAGCAATAACTAGCATAACCCCTTGGGGCCTCTAAACGGGTCTTGAGGGGTTTTTTGCTGAAAGGAG
GAACTATATCCGGATTGGCGAATGGG
[124 nt withheld, positions 2127-2250]
C
[91 nt withheld, positions 2252-2342]
A
[49 nt withheld, positions 2344-2392]
CCTTTGACGTTGGAGTCCACGTTCTTT
[37 nt withheld, positions 2420-2456]
ACCCTATCTCGGTCTATTCTTTTGATTTATAAGGGATTTTGCCGATTTCGGCCTATTGGTTAAAAAATGA
GCTGATTTAACAAAAATTTAACGCGAATTTTAACAAAATATTAACGTTTACAATTTCTGGCGGCACGATG
GCATGAGATTATCAAAAAGGATCTTCACCTAGATCCTTTTAAATTAAAAATGAAGTTTTAAATCAATCTA
AAGTATATATGAGTAAACTTGGTCTGACAGTTACCAATGCTTAATCAGTGAGGCACCTATCTCAGCGATC
TGTCTATTTCGTTCATCCATAGTTGCCTGACTCCCCGTCGTGTAGATAACTACGATACGGGAGGGCTTAC
CATCTGGCCCCAGTGCTGCAATGATACCGCGAGACCCACGCTCACCGGCTCCAGATTTATCAGCAATAAA
CCAGCCAGCCGGAAGGGCCGAGCGCAGAAGTGGTCCTGCAACTTTATCCGCCTCCATCCAGTCTATTAAT
TGTTGCCGGGAAGCTAGAGTAAGTAGTTCGCCAGTTAATAGTTTGCGCAACGTTGTTGCCATTGCTACAG
GCATCGTGGTGTCACGCTCGTCGTTTGGTATGGCTTCATTCAGCTCCGGTTCCCAACGATCAAGGCGAGT
TACATGATCCCCCATGTTGTGCAAAAAAGCGGTTAGCTCCTTCGGTCCTCCGATCGTTGTCAGAAGTAAG
TTGGCCGCAGTGTTATCACTCATGGTTATGGCAGCACTGCATAATTCTCTTACTGTCATGCCATCCGTAA
GATGCTTTTCTGTGACTGGTGAGTACTCAACCAAGTCATTCTGAGAATAGTGTATGCGGCGACCGAGTTG
CTCTTGCCCGGCGTCAATACGGGATAATACCGCGCCACATAGCAGAACTTTAAAAGTGCTCATCATTGGA
AAACGTTCTTCGGGGCGAAAACTCTCAAGGATCTTACCGCTGTTGAGATCCAGTTCGATGTAACCCACTC
GTGCACCCAACTGATCTTCAGCATCTTTTACTTTCACCAGCGTTTCTGGGTGAGCAAAAACAGGAAGGCA
AAATGCCGCAAAAAAGGGAATAAGGGCGACACGGAAATGTTGAATACTCATACTCTTCCTTTTTCAATCA
TGATTGAAGCATTTATCAGGGTTATTGTCTCATGAGCGGATACATATTTGAATGTATTTAGAAAAATAAA
CAAATAGGTCATGACCAAAATCCCTTAACGTGAGTTTTCGTTCCACTGAGCGTCAGACCCCGTAGAAAAG
ATCAAAGGATCTTCTTGAGATCCTTTTTTTCTGCGCGTAATCTGCTGCTTGCAAACAAAAAAACCACCGC
TACCAGCGGTGGTTTGTTTGCCGGATCAAGAGCTACCAACTCTTTTTCCGAAGGTAACTGGCTTCAGCAG
AGCGCAGATACCAAATACTGTCCTTCTAGTGTAGCCGTAGTTAGGCCACCACTTCAAGAACTCTGTAGCA
CCGCCTACATACCTCGCTCTGCTAATCCTGTTACCAGTGGCTGCTGCCAGTGGCGATAAGTCGTGTCTTA
CCGGGTTGGACTCAAGACGATAGTTACCGGATAAGGCGCAGCGGTCGGGCTGAACGGGGGGTTCGTGCAC
ACAGCCCAGCTTGGAGCGAACGACCTACACCGAACTGAGATACCTACAGCGTGAGCTATGAGAAAGCGCC
ACGCTTCCCGAAGGGAGAAAGGCGGACAGGTATCCGGTAAGCGGCAGGGTCGGAACAGGAGAGCGCACGA
GGGAGCTTCCAGGGGGAAACGCCTGGTATCTTTATAGTCCTGTCGGGTTTCGCCACCTCTGACTTGAGCG
TCGATTTTTGTGATGCTCGTCAGGGGGGCGGAGCCTATGGAAAAACGCCAGCAACGCGGCCTTTTTACGG
TTCCTGGCCTTTTGCTGGCCTTTTGCTCACATGTTCTTTCCTGCGTTATCCCCTGATTCTGTGGATAACC
GTATTACCGCCTTTGAGTGAGCTGATACCGCTCGCCGCAGCCGAACGACCGAGCGCAGCGAGTCAGTGAG
CGAGGAAGCGGAAGAGCGCCTGATGCGGTATTTTCTCCTTACGCATCTGTGCGGTATTTCACACCGCAAT
GGTGCACTCTCAGTACAATCTGCTCTGATGCCGCATAGTTAAGCCAGTATACACTCCGCTATCGCTACGT
GACTGGGTCATGGCTGCGCCCCGACACCCGCCAACACCCGCTGACGCGCCCTGACGGGCTTGTCTGCTCC
CGGCATCCGCTTACAGACAAGCTGTGACCGTCTCCGGGAGCTGCATGTGTCAGAGGTTTTCACCGTCATC
ACCGAAACGCGCGAGGCAGCTGCGGTAAAGCTCATCAGCGTGGTCGTGAAGCGATTCACAGATGTCTGCC
TGTTCATCCGCGTCCAGCTCGTTGAGTTTCTCCAGAAGCGTTAATGTCTGGCTTCTGATAAAGCGGGCCA
TGTTAAGGGCGGTTTTTTCCTGTTTGGTCACTGATGCCTCCGTGTAAGGGGGATTTCTGTTCATGGGGGT
AATGATACCGATGAAACGAGAGAGGATGCTCACGATACGGGTTACTGATGATGAACATGCCCGGTTACTG
GAACGTTGTGAGGGTAAACAACTGGCGGTATGGATGCGGCGGGACCAGAGAAAAATCACTCAGGGTCAAT
GCCAGCGCTTCGTTAATACAGATGTAGGTGTTCCACAGGGTAGCCAGCAGCATCCTGCGATGCAGATCCG
GAACATAATGGTGCAGGGCGCTGACTTCCGCGTTTCCAGACTTTACGAAACACGGAAACCGAAGACCATT
CATGTTGTTGCTCAGGTCGCAGACGTTTTGCAGCAGCAGTCGCTTCACGTTCGCTCGCGTATCGGTGATT
CATTCTGCTAACCAGTAAGGCAACCCCGCCAGCCTAGCCGGGTCCTCAACGACAGGAGCACGATCATGCT
AGTCATGCCCCGCGCCCACCGGAAGGAGCTGACTGGGTTGAAGGCTCTCAAGGGCATCGGTCGAGATCCC
GGTGCCTAATGAGTGAGCTAACTTACATTAATTGCGTTGCGCTCACTGCCCGCTTTCCAGTCGGGAAACC
TGTCGTGCCAGCTGCATTAATGAATCGGCCAACGCGCGGGGAGAGGCGGTTTGCGTATTGGGCGCCAGGG
TGGTTTTTCTTTTCACCAGTGAGACGGGCAACAGCTGATTGCCCTTCACCGCCTGGCCCTGAGAGAGTTG
CAGCAAGCGGTCCACGCTGGTTTGCCCCAGCAGGCGAAAATCCTGTTTGATGGTGGTTAACGGCGGGATA
TAACATGAGCTGTCTTCGGTATCGTCGTATCCCACTACCGAGATGTCCGCACCAACGCGCAGCCCGGACT
CGGTAATGGCGCGCATTGCGCCCAGCGCCATCTGATCGTTGGCAACCAGCATCGCAGTGGGAACGATGCC
CTCATTCAGCATTTGCATGGTTTGTTGAAAACCGGACATGGCACTCCAGTCGCCTTCCCGTTCCGCTATC
GGCTGAATTTGATTGCGAGTGAGATATTTATGCCAGCCAGCCAGACGCAGACGCGCCGAGACAGAACTTA
ATGGGCCCGCTAACAGCGCGATTTGCTGGTGACCCAATGCGACCAGATGCTCCACGCCCAGTCGCGTACC
GTCTTCATGGGAGAAAATAATACTGTTGATGGGTGTCTGGTCAGAGACATCAAGAAATAACGCCGGAACA
TTAGTGCAGGCAGCTTCCACAGCAATGGCATCCTGGTCATCCAGCGGATAGTTAATGATCAGCCCACTGA
CGCGTTGCGCGAGAAGATTGTGCACCGCCGCTTTACAGGCTTCGACGCCGCTTCGTTCTACCATCGACAC
CACCACGCTGGCACCCAGTTGATCGGCGCGAGATTTAATCGCCGCGACAATTTGCGACGGCGCGTGCAGG
GCCAGACTGGAGGTGGCAACGCCAATCAGCAACGACTGTTTGCCCGCCAGTTGTTGTGCCACGCGGTTGG
GAATGTAATTCAGCTCCGCCATCGCCGCTTCCACTTTTTCCCGCGTTTTCGCAGAAACGTGGCTGGCCTG
GTTCACCACGCGGGAAACGGTCTGATAAGAGACACCGGCATACTCTGCGACATCGTATAACGTTACTGGT
TTCACATTCACCACCCTGAATTGACTCTCTTCCGGGCGCTATCATGCCATACCGCGAAAGGTTTTGCGCC
ATTCGATGGTGTCCGGGATCTCGACGCTCTCCCTTATGCGACTCCTGCATTAGGAAGCAGCCCAGTAGTA
GGTTGAGGCCGTTGAGCACCGCCGCCGCAAGGAATGGTGCATGCAAGGAGATGGCGCCCAACAGTCCCCC
GGCCACGGGGCCTGCCACCATACCCACGCCGAAACAAGCGCTCATGAGCCCGAAGTGGCGAGCCCGATCT
TCCCCATCGGTGATGTCGGCGATATAGGCGCCAGCAACCGCACCTGTGGCGCCGGTGATGCCGGCCACGA
TGCGTCCGGCGTAGAGGATCGAGATCGATCTCGATCCCGCGAAATTAATACGACTCACTATA
